Addgene plasmid #50640: pHIS3p:mEos2-Tub1+3'UTR::URA3
Depositing lab: Wei-Lih Lee. Depositing organization: University of Massachusetts, Amherst. Publication: Improved Plasmids for Fluorescent Protein Tagging of Microtubules in Saccharomyces cerevisiae. Markus SM, Omer S, Baranowski K, Lee WL. Traffic. 2015 Jul;16(7):773-86. doi: 10.1111/tra.12276. Epub 2015 Apr 28. PubMed 25711127.
Backbone
  Vector backbone: pFA6a
  Vector type: Yeast Expression
  Selectable markers: URA3
Growth in bacteria
  Bacterial resistance: Ampicillin, 100 μg/mL
  Growth temperature: 37°C
  Growth strain: DH5alpha
  Copy number: High Copy
Gene/Insert
  Gene/Insert name: mEos2-Tub1 (alt name: mEos2-a-tubulin)
  Species: S. cerevisiae (budding yeast)
  Insert size (bp): 2144
  Promoter: HIS3p
  Tag / fusion protein: mEos2 (N terminal on insert)
  Cloning method: Restriction Enzyme; 5′ cloning site XhoI (not destroyed); 3′ cloning site SalI (not destroyed)
  Sequencing primers: 5′ T7; 3′ SP6
Terms and licenses: Academic/Nonprofit Terms; Industry Terms: Not Available to Industry
How to cite: pHIS3p:mEos2-Tub1+3'UTR::URA3 was a gift from Wei-Lih Lee (Addgene plasmid # 50640 ; http://n2t.net/addgene:50640 ; RRID:Addgene_50640)
