[The description below was written by a language model from this plasmid's Addgene catalogue record and pLannotate feature annotations shown in this document.]
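Description:
pHIS3p:mEos2-Tub1+3'UTR::URA3 is a yeast expression plasmid built on the pFA6a backbone for fluorescently labelling microtubules in Saccharomyces cerevisiae. In E. coli it is maintained as a high-copy plasmid through a ColE1/pUC-type origin and selected with ampicillin via the β-lactamase gene. The feature table shows no yeast replication origin or centromere, which is consistent with use as an integrating construct, although the record does not state the integration strategy or target locus explicitly. Selection in yeast relies on the URA3 marker, carried with its own promoter. URA3 complements uracil auxotrophy and can be counterselected with 5-fluoroorotic acid.

The payload is a 2,144 bp insert encoding alpha-tubulin (Tub1) fused at its N terminus to mEos2, a green-to-red photoconvertible fluorescent protein derived from Lobophyllia hemprichii. Expression is driven by the S. cerevisiae HIS3 promoter located directly upstream of the mEos2 reading frame. There is a gap between the annotated mEos2 and TUB1 coding features whose content the table does not label. Downstream of TUB1 lies native genomic sequence corresponding to the 3'UTR named in the plasmid title, and it extends far enough to include a small fragment annotated as the ALO1 gene. The insert was cloned between XhoI and SalI sites, both retained, and T7 and SP6 promoters flank the yeast cassettes and serve as sequencing primer sites. Short annotated fragments of rop, lacI and bom appear to be backbone remnants rather than functional elements.

The plasmid belongs to a series of improved tools for fluorescent protein tagging of yeast microtubules. The photoconvertible tag makes it suitable for live imaging in which a subset of tubulin is optically marked and followed.
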