Features (pLannotate 1.2.2; 16 found; start..end, strand, type, name):
     88..123     -  CDS            rop (fragment): Rop protein, which maintains plasmids at low copy number; rop
    218..322     +  promoter       AmpR promoter: bla
    323..1183    +  CDS            AmpR: β-lactamase; bla; confers resistance to ampicillin, carbenicillin, and related antibiotics
   1354..1942    +  rep_origin     ori: high-copy-number ColE1/pMB1/pBR322/pUC origin of replication
   2125..2178    +  CDS            lacI (fragment): lac repressor; lacI; The lac repressor binds to the lac operator to inhibit transcription in E. coli. This inhibition can be relieved by adding lactose or isopropyl-β-D-thiogalactopyranoside (IPTG).
   2200..2218    +  promoter       T7 promoter: promoter for bacteriophage T7 RNA polymerase
   2254..2298    +  misc_feature   bom (fragment): basis of mobility region from pBR322
   2306..2521    +  promoter       URA3 promoter: S. cerevisiae URA3
   2522..3325    +  CDS            URA3: orotidine-5'-phosphate decarboxylase, required for uracil biosynthesis; S. cerevisiae URA3; yeast auxotrophic marker, counterselectable with 5-fluoroorotic acid (5-FOA)
   3404..3455    +  misc_feature   bom (fragment): basis of mobility region from pBR322
   3518..3704    +  promoter       HIS3 promoter: S. cerevisiae HIS3
   3711..4388    +  CDS            mEos2: mEos2 is a photoconvertible green/yellow fluorescent protein published in 2009, derived from Lobophyllia hemprichii. It has moderate acid sensitivity.
   4535..5851    +  CDS            TUB1: TBA1_YEAST - Experimental evidence at protein level: Swiss-Prot protein existence level 1. Tubulin is the major constituent of microtubules. It binds two moles of GTP, one at an exchangeable site on the beta chain and one at a non-exchangeable site on the alpha chain. From Saccharomyces cerevisiae (strain ATCC 204508 / S288c) (Baker's yeast).
   6424..6489    +  CDS            ALO1 (fragment): ALO_YEAST - Experimental evidence at protein level: Swiss-Prot protein existence level 1. Can oxidize L-gulono-1,4-lactone as well as D-arabinono-1,4- lactone and L-galactono-1,4-lactone. From Saccharomyces cerevisiae (strain ATCC 204508 / S288c) (Baker's yeast).
   6513..6531    -  promoter       SP6 promoter: promoter for bacteriophage SP6 RNA polymerase
   6594..6645    -  misc_feature   bom (fragment): basis of mobility region from pBR322
>Addgene plasmid #50640 | pHIS3p:mEos2-Tub1+3'UTR::URA3 | depositor full sequence | sequence record 75755 | Full Sequence
AACACCCGCTGACGCGCCCTGACGGGCTTGTCTGCTCCCGGCATCCGCTTACAGACAAGCTGTGACCGTC
TCCGGGAGCTGCATGTGTCAGAGGTTTTCACCGTCATCACCGAAACGCGCGAGACGAAAGGGCCTCGTGA
TACGCCTATTTTTATAGGTTAATGTCATGATAATAATGGTTTCTTAGACGTCAGGTGGCACTTTTCGGGG
AAATGTGCGCGGAACCCCTATTTGTTTATTTTTCTAAATACATTCAAATATGTATCCGCTCATGAGACAA
TAACCCTGATAAATGCTTCAATAATATTGAAAAAGGAAGAGTATGAGTATTCAACATTTCCGTGTCGCCC
TTATTCCCTTTTTTGCGGCATTTTGCCTTCCTGTTTTTGCTCACCCAGAAACGCTGGTGAAAGTAAAAGA
TGCTGAAGATCAGTTGGGTGCACGAGTGGGTTACATCGAACTGGATCTCAACAGCGGTAAGATCCTTGAG
AGTTTTCGCCCCGAAGAACGTTTTCCAATGATGAGCACTTTTAAAGTTCTGCTATGTGGCGCGGTATTAT
CCCGTATTGACGCCGGGCAAGAGCAACTCGGTCGCCGCATACACTATTCTCAGAATGACTTGGTTGAGTA
CTCACCAGTCACAGAAAAGCATCTTACGGATGGCATGACAGTAAGAGAATTATGCAGTGCTGCCATAACC
ATGAGTGATAACACTGCGGCCAACTTACTTCTGACAACGATCGGAGGACCGAAGGAGCTAACCGCTTTTT
TGCACAACATGGGGGATCATGTAACTCGCCTTGATCGTTGGGAACCGGAGCTGAATGAAGCCATACCAAA
CGACGAGCGTGACACCACGATGCCTGTAGCAATGGCAACAACGTTGCGCAAACTATTAACTGGCGAACTA
CTTACTCTAGCTTCCCGGCAACAATTAATAGACTGGATGGAGGCGGATAAAGTTGCAGGACCACTTCTGC
GCTCGGCCCTTCCGGCTGGCTGGTTTATTGCTGATAAATCTGGAGCCGGTGAGCGTGGGTCTCGCGGTAT
CATTGCAGCACTGGGGCCAGATGGTAAGCCCTCCCGTATCGTAGTTATCTACACGACGGGGAGTCAGGCA
ACTATGGATGAACGAAATAGACAGATCGCTGAGATAGGTGCCTCACTGATTAAGCATTGGTAACTGTCAG
ACCAAGTTTACTCATATATACTTTAGATTGATTTAAAACTTCATTTTTAATTTAAAAGGATCTAGGTGAA
GATCCTTTTTGATAATCTCATGACCAAAATCCCTTAACGTGAGTTTTCGTTCCACTGAGCGTCAGACCCC
GTAGAAAAGATCAAAGGATCTTCTTGAGATCCTTTTTTTCTGCGCGTAATCTGCTGCTTGCAAACAAAAA
AACCACCGCTACCAGCGGTGGTTTGTTTGCCGGATCAAGAGCTACCAACTCTTTTTCCGAAGGTAACTGG
CTTCAGCAGAGCGCAGATACCAAATACTGTCCTTCTAGTGTAGCCGTAGTTAGGCCACCACTTCAAGAAC
TCTGTAGCACCGCCTACATACCTCGCTCTGCTAATCCTGTTACCAGTGGCTGCTGCCAGTGGCGATAAGT
CGTGTCTTACCGGGTTGGACTCAAGACGATAGTTACCGGATAAGGCGCAGCGGTCGGGCTGAACGGGGGG
TTCGTGCACACAGCCCAGCTTGGAGCGAACGACCTACACCGAACTGAGATACCTACAGCGTGAGCATTGA
GAAAGCGCCACGCTTCCCGAAGGGAGAAAGGCGGACAGGTATCCGGTAAGCGGCAGGGTCGGAACAGGAG
AGCGCACGAGGGAGCTTCCAGGGGGAAACGCCTGGTATCTTTATAGTCCTGTCGGGTTTCGCCACCTCTG
ACTTGAGCGTCGATTTTTGTGATGCTCGTCAGGGGGGCGGAGCCTATGGAAAAACGCCAGCAACGCGGCC
TTTTTACGGTTCCTGGCCTTTTGCTGGCCTTTTGCTCACATGTTCTTTCCTGCGTTATCCCCTGATTCTG
TGGATAACCGTATTACCGCCTTTGAGTGAGCTGATACCGCTCGCCGCAGCCGAACGACCGAGCGCAGCGA
GTCAGTGAGCGAGGAAGCGGAAGAGCGCCCAATACGCAAACCGCCTCTCCCCGCGCGTTGGCCGATTCAT
TAATGCAGGTTAACCTGGCTTATCGAAATTAATACGACTCACTATAGGGAGACCGGCAGATCCGCGGCCG
CATAGGCCACTAGTTAACTATGCGGCATCAGAGCAGATTGTACTGAGAGTGCACCATACCACCTTTTCAA
TTCATCATTTTTTTTTTATTCTTTTTTTTGATTTCGGTTTCCTTGAAATTTTTTTGATTCGGTAATCTCC
GAACAGAAGGAAGAACGAAGGAAGGAGCACAGACTTAGATTGGTATATATACGCATATGTAGTGTTGAAG
AAACATGAAATTGCCCAGTATTCTTAACCCAACTGCACAGAACAAAAACCTGCAGGAAACGAAGATAAAT
CATGTCGAAAGCTACATATAAGGAACGTGCTGCTACTCATCCTAGTCCTGTTGCTGCCAAGCTATTTAAT
ATCATGCACGAAAAGCAAACAAACTTGTGTGCTTCATTGGATGTTCGTACCACCAAGGAATTACTGGAGT
TAGTTGAAGCATTAGGTCCCAAAATTTGTTTACTAAAAACACATGTGGATATCTTGACTGATTTTTCCAT
GGAGGGCACAGTTAAGCCGCTAAAGGCATTATCCGCCAAGTACAATTTTTTACTCTTCGAAGACAGAAAA
TTTGCTGACATTGGTAATACAGTCAAATTGCAGTACTCTGCGGGTGTATACAGAATAGCAGAATGGGCAG
ACATTACGAATGCACACGGTGTGGTGGGCCCAGGTATTGTTAGCGGTTTGAAGCAGGCGGCAGAAGAAGT
AACAAAGGAACCTAGAGGCCTTTTGATGTTAGCAGAATTGTCATGCAAGGGCTCCCTATCTACTGGAGAA
TATACTAAGGGTACTGTTGACATTGCGAAGAGCGACAAAGATTTTGTTATCGGCTTTATTGCTCAAAGAG
ACATGGGTGGAAGAGATGAAGGTTACGATTGGTTGATTATGACACCCGGTGTGGGTTTAGATGACAAGGG
AGACGCATTGGGTCAACAGTATAGAACCGTGGATGATGTGGTCTCTACAGGATCTGACATTATTATTGTT
GGAAGAGGACTATTTGCAAAGGGAAGGGATGCTAAGGTAGAGGGTGAACGTTACAGAAAAGCAGGCTGGG
AAGCATATTTGAGAAGATGCGGCCAGCAAAACTAAAAAACTGTATTATAAGTAAATGCATGTATACTAAA
CTCACAAATTAGAGCTTCAATTTAATTATATCAGTTATTACCCTATGCGGTGTGAAATACCGCACAGATG
CGTAAGGAGAAAATACCGCATCAGGGGCGCGCCTTAATTAACCACTAAAGGGAACAAAAGCTGGTACCCT
ATTACTCTTGGCCTCCTCTAGTACACTCTATATTTTTTTATGCCTCGGTAATGATTTTCATTTTTTTTTT
CCACCTAGCGGATGACTCTTTTTTTTTCTTAGCGATTGGCATTATCACATAATGAATTATACATTATATA
AAGTAATGTGATTTCTTCGAAGAATATACTAAAAAATGAGCAGGCAAGATAAACGAAGGCAAAGCTCGAG
ATGAGTGCGATTAAGCCAGACATGAAGATCAAACTCCGTATGGAAGGCAACGTAAACGGGCACCACTTTG
TGATCGACGGAGATGGTACAGGCAAGCCTTTTGAGGGAAAACAGAGTATGGATCTTGAAGTCAAAGAGGG
CGGACCTCTGCCTTTTGCCTTTGATATCCTGACCACTGCATTCCATTACGGCAACAGGGTATTCGCCAAA
TATCCAGACAACATACAAGACTATTTTAAGCAGTCGTTTCCTAAGGGGTATTCGTGGGAACGAAGCTTGA
CTTTCGAAGACGGGGGCATTTGCATTGCCAGAAACGACATAACAATGGAAGGGGACACTTTCTATAATAA
AGTTCGATTTTATGGTACCAACTTTCCCGCCAATGGTCCAGTTATGCAGAAGAAGACGCTGAAATGGGAG
CCCTCCACTGAGAAAATGTATGTGCGTGATGGAGTGCTGACGGGTGATATTCATATGGCTTTGTTGCTTG
AAGGAAATGCCCATTACCGATGTGACTTCAGAACTACTTACAAAGCTAAGGAGAAGGGTGTCAAGTTACC
AGGCTACCACTTTGTGGACCACTGCATTGAGATTTTAAGCCATGACAAAGATTACAACAAGGTTAAGCTG
TATGAGCATGCTGTTGCTCATTCTGGATTGCCTGACAATGCCAGACGAGGATCCATGAGAGAAGTTATTA
GTATTAATGGTATGTTCGATTTGCCCGTCCAGGCTAGATCTTTTTTTTGTTAGTTCATTTTGGCGTTTCA
TCTTTCATTACTAACTTCAACGCAAAATTTTTTTTTTTTTGATTTCTCTTTACAGTCGGTCAAGCTGGTT
GTCAGATTGGTAATGCCTGTTGGGAATTATATTCCCTTGAGCACGGTATTAAGCCGGATGGACATCTAGA
AGATGGCCTTTCAAAGCCGAAGGGAGGAGAAGAGGGTTTCTCCACGTTTTTCCATGAAACCGGCTACGGT
AAGTTCGTTCCAAGGGCTATTTACGTGGATTTAGAGCCCAACGTTATTGACGAAGTCCGTAACGGTCCTT
ACAAGGACTTGTTCCATCCAGAACAGTTGATCAGTGGTAAGGAGGACGCGGCTAATAATTATGCAAGAGG
CCATTACACCGTTGGTAGAGAAATTTTGGGCGATGTTCTGGATAGGATTAGAAAACTGGCAGACCAATGT
GATGGGTTACAAGGGTTCTTGTTTACCCATTCTCTTGGTGGTGGTACTGGTTCCGGTCTAGGGTCCTTAC
TGTTGGAAGAACTATCCGCTGAATACGGTAAGAAATCCAAGCTGGAATTTGCCGTATACCCTGCTCCACA
AGTGTCTACTTCTGTGGTTGAGCCTTACAACACAGTTTTAACTACACATACTACATTGGAACATGCAGAT
TGTACTTTCATGGTCGATAATGAGGCTATTTACGACATGTGCAAAAGAAACTTGGATATCCCAAGACCAA
GCTTTGCAAACTTAAACAACCTAATTGCTCAAGTGGTATCATCTGTTACAGCATCATTGAGATTCGACGG
TTCATTAAATGTAGATTTGAACGAATTTCAAACCAATTTGGTTCCATATCCAAGAATTCATTTCCCCTTA
GTTTCATATTCTCCAGTCTTATCCAAATCAAAGGCATTCCATGAGTCCAACTCTGTGTCAGAAATTACAA
ACGCTTGTTTTGAACCTGGTAACCAGATGGTCAAGTGTGATCCAAGAGATGGTAAATACATGGCTACTTG
TCTGTTATACAGGGGTGATGTGGTAACAAGAGATGTTCAAAGAGCTGTCGAGCAGGTGAAAAACAAGAAG
ACCGTCCAATTGGTTGATTGGTGTCCAACTGGTTTCAAGATCGGTATTTGCTACGAACCTCCAACTGCCA
CACCAAACTCACAATTGGCCACTGTGGATAGGGCCGTCTGTATGTTGTCAAATACCACATCCATTGCTGA
GGCTTGGAAGAGAATCGATAGAAAATTCGATTTAATGTATGCCAAACGTGCTTTCGTCCACTGGTATGTC
GGTGAAGGTATGGAAGAAGGTGAATTCACCGAAGCTAGAGAAGATTTGGCTGCTTTAGAAAGAGATTACA
TCGAAGTGGGTGCCGACTCATACGCTGAGGAAGAGGAATTTTAAGGTTCACTCTCGCCCCCAACCTCCTT
ATCCTTTCTATATTTCAAGTATATTGTAAAAAAAAAAATTCCCCCTACTGTTATATCTCTTTGGTGATAT
CTTATCTATAATCTACTTATTATATTTCTCTAATATCTATGTACAAAAAATAAAAAAAAAAACCATTCTC
CTTCTCTAACCTGCATTTGATGAAAGCTTAGTAAGTCTCATCGTAGTTGATGGGCCAAAGACATTTGTAC
TTGTTTCATCAGATTCTTACATCACCCATTTCCATGATTATTTCACGGATTTCATTAGTAATTGCATTTT
TGTATCCCTAGTTCCTTTTCTCCCGCCTTGCCGTCGAATTGAAAAAAAAAATGGAAATGAGGACATCTTC
CATTGATATCCAGGACAAAGCAAGAGTAGAAGTAACTATTAGCAAGGAGAATTCCAAAAATAGTGAACTT
CAAGGTAAGCAGATCTATAGTTTCAATATCTGATTTTCTGCTTTTCAAAACTTAAAATTCATTAGAAGGT
AAAACAAGAACCCGTAAAATTAAAGTTACCGATATTATCAGGTTTTTCACCCCATGTCTACTATCCCATT
TAGAAAGAACTATGTGTTCAAAAACTGGGCCGGTCGACCTGCAGCGTACGAAGCTTCAGCTGGCGGCCGC
GTTCTATAGTGTCACCTAAATCGTATGTGTATGATACATAAGGTTATGTATTAATTGTAGCCGCGTTCTA
ACGACAATATGTCCATATGGTGCACTCTCAGTACAATCTGCTCTGATGCCGCATAGTTAAGCCAGCCCCG
ACACCCGCC
