>Addgene plasmid #50640 | pHIS3p:mEos2-Tub1+3'UTR::URA3 | addgene partial sequence | sequence record 76865 | T7 5'-TAATACGACTCACTATAGGG-3'
ACTATGCGGCATCAGAGCAGATTGTACTGAGAGTGCACCATACCACCTTTTCAATTCATCATTTTTTTTT
TATTCTTTTTTTTGATTTCGGTTTCCTTGAAATTTTTTTGATTCGGTAATCTCCGAACAGAAGGAAGAAC
GAAGGAAGGAGCACAGACTTAGATTGGTATATATACGCATATGTAGTGTTGAAGAAACATGAAATTGCCC
AGTATTCTTAACCCAACTGCACAGAACAAAAACCTGCAGGAAACGAAGATAAATCATGTCGAAAGCTACA
TATAAGGAACGTGCTGCTACTCATCCTAGTCCTGTTGCTGCCAAGCTATTTAATATCATGCACGAAAAGC
AAACAAACTTGTGTGCTTCATTGGATGTTCGTACCACCAAGGAATTACTGGAGTTAGTTGAAGCATTAGG
TCCCAAAATTTGTTTACTAAAAACACATGTGGATATCTTGACTGATTTTTCCATGGAGGGCACAGTTAAG
CCGCTAAAGGCATTATCCGCCAAGTACAATTTTTTACTCTTCGAAGACAGAAAATTTGCTGACATTGGTA
ATACAGTCAAATTGCAGTACTCTGCGGGTGTATACAGAATAGCAGAATGGGCAGACATTACGAATGCACA
CGGTGTGGTGGGCCCAGGTATTGTTAGCGGTTTGAAGCAGGCGGCAGAAGAAGTAACAAAGGAACCTAGA
GGCCTTTTGATGTTAGCAGAATTGTCATGCAAGGGCTCCCTATCTACTGGAGAATATACTAAGGGTACTG
TTGACATTGCGAAGAGCGACAAAGATTTTGTTATCGGCTTTATTGCTCAAAGAGACATGGGTGGAAGAGA
TGAAGGTTACGATTGGTTGATTATGACACCCGGTGTGGGTTTAGATGACAAGGGAGACGCATTGGGTCAA
CAGTATA
