>Addgene plasmid #50640 | pHIS3p:mEos2-Tub1+3'UTR::URA3 | addgene partial sequence | sequence record 77640 | yTUB1-R 5'-TTGCGTTGAAGTTAGTAATGAAAGA-3'
GATCTAGCCTGGACGGGCAAATCGAACATACCATTAATACTAATAACTTCTCTCATGGATCCTCGTCTGG
CATTGTCAGGCAATCCAGAATGAGCAACAGCATGCTCATACAGCTTAACCTTGTTGTAATCTTTGTCATG
GCTTAAAATCTCAATGCAGTGGTCCACAAAGTGGTAGCCTGGTAACTTGACACCCTTCTCCTTAGCTTTG
TAAGTAGTTCTGAAGTCACATCGGTAATGGGCATTTCCTTCAAGCAACAAAGCCATATGAATATCACCCG
TCAGCACTCCATCACGCACATACATTTTCTCAGTGGAGGGCTCCCATTTCAGCGTCTTCTTCTGCATAAC
TGGACCATTGGCGGGAAAGTTGGTACCATAAAATCGAACTTTATTATAGAAAGTGTCCCCTTCCATTGTT
ATGTCGTTTCTGGCAATGCAAATGCCCCCGTCTTCGAAAGTCAAGCTTCGTTCCCACGAATACCCCTTAG
GAAACGACTGCTTAAAATAGTCTTGTATGTTGTCTGGATATTTGGCGAATACCCTGTTGCCGTAATGGAA
TGCAGTGGTCAGGATATCAAAGGCAAAAGGCAGAGGTCCGCCCTCTTTGACTTCAAGATCCATACTCTGT
TTTCCCTCAAAAGGCTTGCCTGTACCATCTCCGTCGATCACAAAGTGGTGCCCGTTTACGTTGCCTTCCA
TACGGAGTTTGATCTTCATGTCTGGCTTAATCGCACTCATCTCGAGCTTTGCCTTCGTTTATCTTGCCTG
CTCATTTTTTAGTATATTCTTCGAAGAAATCACATTACTTTATATAATGTATAATTCATTA
