>Addgene plasmid #50640 | pHIS3p:mEos2-Tub1+3'UTR::URA3 | addgene partial sequence | sequence record 78085 | Sp6
ACGCTGCAGGTCGACCGGCCCAGTTTTTGAACACATAGTTCTTTCTAAATGGGATAGTAGACATGGGGTG
AAAAACCTGATAATATCGGTAACTTTAATTTTACGGGTTCTTGTTTTACCTTCTAATGAATTTTAAGTTT
TGAAAAGCAGAAAATCAGATATTGAAACTATAGATCTGCTTACCTTGAAGTTCACTATTTTTGGAATTCT
CCTTGCTAATAGTTACTTCTACTCTTGCTTTGTCCTGGATATCAATGGAAGATGTCCTCATTTCCATTTT
TTTTTTCAATTCGACGGCAAGGCGGGAGAAAAGGAACTAGGGATACAAAAATGCAATTACTAATGAAATC
CGTGAAATAATCATGGAAATGGGTGATGTAAGAATCTGATGAAACAAGTACAAATGTCTTTGGCCCATCA
ACTACGATGAGACTTACTAAGCTTTCATCAAATGCAGGTTAGAGAAGGAGAATGGTTTTTTTTTTTATTT
TTTGTACATAGATATTAGAGAAATATAATAAGTAGATTATAGATAAGATATCACCAAAGAGATATAACAG
TAGGGGGAATTTTTTTTTTTACAATATACTTGAAATATAGAAAGGATAAGGAGGTTGGGGGCGAGAGTGA
ACCTTAAAATTCCTCTTCCTCAGCGTATGAGTCGGCACCCACTTCGATGTAATCTCTTTCTAAAGCAGCC
AAATCTTCTCTAGCTTCGGTGAATTCACCTTCTTCCATACCTTCACCGACATACCAGTGGACGAAAGCAC
GTTTGGCATACATTAAATCGAATTTTCTATCGATTCTCTTCCAAGCCTCAGCAATGGATGTGGTATTTGA
CAACATACAGACGGCCCTATCCACAGTGG
